>Addgene plasmid #231775 | pCMV-mGold2t-Keratin-N-17 | addgene full sequence | sequence record 461099 | Addgene NGS Result
TTCTGTGGATAACCGTATTACCGCCATGCATTAGTTATTAATAGTAATCAATTACGGGGTCATTAGTTCA
TAGCCCATATATGGAGTTCCGCGTTACATAACTTACGGTAAATGGCCCGCCTGGCTGACCGCCCAACGAC
CCCCGCCCATTGACGTCAATAATGACGTATGTTCCCATAGTAACGCCAATAGGGACTTTCCATTGACGTC
AATGGGTGGAGTATTTACGGTAAACTGCCCACTTGGCAGTACATCAAGTGTATCATATGCCAAGTACGCC
CCCTATTGACGTCAATGACGGTAAATGGCCCGCCTGGCATTATGCCCAGTACATGACCTTATGGGACTTT
CCTACTTGGCAGTACATCTACGTATTAGTCATCGCTATTACCATGGTGATGCGGTTTTGGCAGTACATCA
ATGGGCGTGGATAGCGGTTTGACTCACGGGGATTTCCAAGTCTCCACCCCATTGACGTCAATGGGAGTTT
GTTTTGGCACCAAAATCAACGGGACTTTCCAAAATGTCGTAACAACTCCGCCCCATTGACGCAAATGGGC
GGTAGGCGTGTACGGTGGGAGGTCTATATAAGCAGAGCTGGTTTAGTGAACCGTCAGATCCGCTAGCACC
ATGAGCTTCACCACTCGCTCCACCTTCTCCACCAACTACCGGTCCCTGGGCTCTGTCCAGGCGCCCAGCT
ACGGCGCCCGGCCGGTCAGCAGCGCGGCCAGCGTCTATGCAGGCGCTGGGGGCTCTGGTTCCCGGATCTC
CGTGTCCCGCTCCACCAGCTTCAGGGGCGGCATGGGGTCCGGGGGCCTGGCCACCGGGATAGCCGGGGGT
CTGGCAGGAATGGGAGGCATCCAGAACGAGAAGGAGACCATGCAAAGCCTGAACGACCGCCTGGCCTCTT
ACCTGGACAGAGTGAGGAGCCTGGAGACCGAGAACCGGAGGCTGGAGAGCAAAATCCGGGAGCACTTGGA
GAAGAAGGGACCCCAGGTCAGAGACTGGAGCCATTACTTCAAGATCATCGAGGACCTGAGGGCTCAGATC
TTCGCAAATACTGTGGACAATGCCCGCATCGTTCTGCAGATTGACAATGCCCGTCTTGCTGCTGATGACT
TTAGAGTCAAGTATGAGACAGAGCTGGCCATGCGCCAGTCTGTGGAGAACGACATCCATGGGCTCCGCAA
GGTCATTGATGACACCAATATCACACGACTGCAGCTGGAGACAGAGATCGAGGCTCTCAAGGAGGAGCTG
CTCTTCATGAAGAAGAACCACGAAGAGGAAGTAAAAGGCCTACAAGCCCAGATTGCCAGCTCTGGGTTGA
CCGTGGAGGTAGATGCCCCCAAATCTCAGGACCTCGCCAAGATCATGGCAGACATCCGGGCCCAATATGA
CGAGCTGGCTCGGAAGAACCGAGAGGAGCTAGACAAGTACTGGTCTCAGCAGATTGAGGAGAGCACCACA
GTGCTCACCACACAGTCTGCTGAGGTTGGAGCTGCTGAGACGACGCTCACAGAGCTGAGACGTACAGTCC
AGTCCTTGGAGATCGACCTGGACTCCATGAGAAATCTGAAGGCCAGCTTGGAGAACAGCCTGAGGGAGGT
GGAGGCCCGCTACGCCCTACAGATGGAGCAGCTCAACGGGATCCTGCTGCACCTTGAGTCAGAGCTGGCA
CAGACCCGGGCAGAGGGACAGCGCCAGGCCCAGGAGTATGAGGCCCTGCTGAACATCAAGGTCAAGCTGG
AGGCTGAGATCGCCACCTACCGCCGCCTGCTGGAAGATGGCGAGGACTTTAATCTTGGTGATGCCTTGGA
CAGCAGCAACTCCATGCAAACCATCCAAAAGACCACCACCCGCCGGATAGTGGATGGCAAAGTGGTGTCT
GAGACCAATGACACCAAAGTTCTGAGGCATCGAATTCTGCAGTCGACGGTACCGCGGGCCCGGGATCCAC
CGGTCGCCACCATGGCGAGCAAGGGCGAGGAGCTGTTCACCGGGGTGGTGCCCATCCTGGTCGAGCTGGA
CGGCGACATAAACGGCCACAAGTTCAGCGTGTCCGGCGAGGGCGAGGGCGATGCCACCTACGGCAAGCTG
ACCCTGAAGTTCATCTGCACCACCGGCAAGCTGCCCGTGCCCTGGCCCACCCTCGTGACCAGCCTGGGCT
ACGGCCTGCAGTGCTTCGCCCGCTACCCCGACAACATGAAGCGGCACGACTTCTTCAAGTCCGCCATGCC
CGAAGGCTACGTCCAGGAGCGCACCATCTTCTTCGAGGACGACGGCAACTACAAGACCCGCGCCGAGGTG
AAGTTTGAGGGCGGCACCCTGGTGAACCGCGTCGAGCTGAAGGGCATCGACTTCAAGGAGGACGGCAACA
TCCTGGGGCACAAGCTGGAGTACAACTACAACTGCCACAACGTCTTTATCACCGCCGACAGGCAGCAGAA
CGGCATCAAGGTCAACTTCAAGATCCGCCACAACATCGAGGTCGGCGGCGTGCAGCTCGCCGACCACTAC
CAGCAGAACACCCCCATCGGCGACGGCCCCGTGCTGCTGCCCGACAACCACTACCTGAGCTACCAGACCA
AGCTGAGCAAAGACCCCAACGAGAAGCGCGATCACATGGTCCTGCTGGAGTTCGTGACCGCCGCCGGGAT
CACTCTCAGCATGGACGAGCTGTACAAGTAAGCGGCCGCGACTCTAGATCATAATCAGCCATACCACATT
TGTAGAGGTTTTACTTGCTTTAAAAAACCTCCCACACCTCCCCCTGAACCTGAAACATAAAATGAATGCA
ATTGTTGTTGTTAACTTGTTTATTGCAGCTTATAATGGTTACAAATAAAGCAATAGCATCACAAATTTCA
CAAATAAAGCATTTTTTTCACTGCATTCTAGTTGTGGTTTGTCCAAACTCATCAATGTATCTTAAGGCGT
AAATTGTAAGCGTTAATATTTTGTTAAAATTCGCGTTAAATTTTTGTTAAATCAGCTCATTTTTTAACCA
ATAGGCCGAAATCGGCAAAATCCCTTATAAATCAAAAGAATAGACCGAGATAGGGT
[37 nt withheld, positions 3067-3103]
AAAGAACGTGGACTCCAACGTCAAAGG
[49 nt withheld, positions 3131-3179]
T
[91 nt withheld, positions 3181-3271]
G
[124 nt withheld, positions 3273-3396]
CAGGTGGCACTTTTCGGGGAAATGTGCGCGGAACCCCTATTTGTTTATTTTTCTAAATACATTCAAATAT
GTATCCGCTCATGAGACAATAACCCTGATAAATGCTTCAATAATATTGAAAAAGGAAGAGTCCTGAGGCG
GAAAGAACCAGCTGTGGAATGTGTGTCAGTTAGGGTGTGGAAAGTCCCCAGGCTCCCCAGCAGGCAGAAG
TATGCAAAGCATGCATCTCAATTAGTCAGCAACCAGGTGTGGAAAGTCCCCAGGCTCCCCAGCAGGCAGA
AGTATGCAAAGCATGCATCTCAATTAGTCAGCAACCATAGTCCCGCCCCTAACTCCGCCCATCCCGCCCC
TAACTCCGCCCAGTTCCGCCCATTCTCCGCCCCATGGCTGACTAATTTTTTTTATTTATGCAGAGGCCGA
GGCCGCCTCGGCCTCTGAGCTATTCCAGAAGTAGTGAGGAGGCTTTTTTGGAGGCCTAGGCTTTTGCAAA
GATCGATCAAGAGACAGGATGAGGATCGTTTCGCATGATTGAACAAGATGGATTGCACGCAGGTTCTCCG
GCCGCTTGGGTGGAGAGGCTATTCGGCTATGACTGGGCACAACAGACAATCGGCTGCTCTGATGCCGCCG
TGTTCCGGCTGTCAGCGCAGGGGCGCCCGGTTCTTTTTGTCAAGACCGACCTGTCCGGTGCCCTGAATGA
ACTGCAAGACGAGGCAGCGCGGCTATCGTGGCTGGCCACGACGGGCGTTCCTTGCGCAGCTGTGCTCGAC
GTTGTCACTGAAGCGGGAAGGGACTGGCTGCTATTGGGCGAAGTGCCGGGGCAGGATCTCCTGTCATCTC
ACCTTGCTCCTGCCGAGAAAGTATCCATCATGGCTGATGCAATGCGGCGGCTGCATACGCTTGATCCGGC
TACCTGCCCATTCGACCACCAAGCGAAACATCGCATCGAGCGAGCACGTACTCGGATGGAAGCCGGTCTT
GTCGATCAGGATGATCTGGACGAAGAGCATCAGGGGCTCGCGCCAGCCGAACTGTTCGCCAGGCTCAAGG
CGAGCATGCCCGACGGCGAGGATCTCGTCGTGACCCATGGCGATGCCTGCTTGCCGAATATCATGGTGGA
AAATGGCCGCTTTTCTGGATTCATCGACTGTGGCCGGCTGGGTGTGGCGGACCGCTATCAGGACATAGCG
TTGGCTACCCGTGATATTGCTGAAGAGCTTGGCGGCGAATGGGCTGACCGCTTCCTCGTGCTTTACGGTA
TCGCCGCTCCCGATTCGCAGCGCATCGCCTTCTATCGCCTTCTTGACGAGTTCTTCTGAGCGGGACTCTG
GGGTTCGAAATGACCGACCAAGCGACGCCCAACCTGCCATCACGAGATTTCGATTCCACCGCCGCCTTCT
ATGAAAGGTTGGGCTTCGGAATCGTTTTCCGGGACGCCGGCTGGATGATCCTCCAGCGCGGGGATCTCAT
GCTGGAGTTCTTCGCCCACCCTAGGGGGAGGCTAACTGAAACACGGAAGGAGACAATACCGGAAGGAACC
CGCGCTATGACGGCAATAAAAAGACAGAATAAAACGCACGGTGTTGGGTCGTTTGTTCATAAACGCGGGG
TTCGGTCCCAGGGCTGGCACTCTGTCGATACCCCACCGAGACCCCATTGGGGCCAATACGCCCGCGTTTC
TTCCTTTTCCCCACCCCACCCCCCAAGTTCGGGTGAAGGCCCAGGGCTCGCAGCCAACGTCGGGGCGGCA
GGCCCTGCCATAGCCTCAGGTTACTCATATATACTTTAGATTGATTTAAAACTTCATTTTTAATTTAAAA
GGATCTAGGTGAAGATCCTTTTTGATAATCTCATGACCAAAATCCCTTAACGTGAGTTTTCGTTCCACTG
AGCGTCAGACCCCGTAGAAAAGATCAAAGGATCTTCTTGAGATCCTTTTTTTCTGCGCGTAATCTGCTGC
TTGCAAACAAAAAAACCACCGCTACCAGCGGTGGTTTGTTTGCCGGATCAAGAGCTACCAACTCTTTTTC
CGAAGGTAACTGGCTTCAGCAGAGCGCAGATACCAAATACTGTTCTTCTAGTGTAGCCGTAGTTAGGCCA
CCACTTCAAGAACTCTGTAGCACCGCCTACATACCTCGCTCTGCTAATCCTGTTACCAGTGGCTGCTGCC
AGTGGCGATAAGTCGTGTCTTACCGGGTTGGACTCAAGACGATAGTTACCGGATAAGGCGCAGCGGTCGG
GCTGAACGGGGGGTTCGTGCACACAGCCCAGCTTGGAGCGAACGACCTACACCGAACTGAGATACCTACA
GCGTGAGCTATGAGAAAGCGCCACGCTTCCCGAAGGGAGAAAGGCGGACAGGTATCCGGTAAGCGGCAGG
GTCGGAACAGGAGAGCGCACGAGGGAGCTTCCAGGGGGAAACGCCTGGTATCTTTATAGTCCTGTCGGGT
TTCGCCACCTCTGACTTGAGCGTCGATTTTTGTGATGCTCGTCAGGGGGGCGGAGCCTATGGAAAAACGC
CAGCAACGCGGCCTTTTTACGGTTCCTGGCCTTTTGCTGGCCTTTTGCTCACATGTTCTTTCCTGCGTTA
TCCCCTGA
Features (pLannotate 1.2.2; 16 found; start..end, strand, type, name):
      1..24      +  rep_origin     RSF ori (fragment): Plasmids containing the RSF 1030 origin of replication can be propagated in E. coli cells that contain additional plasmids with compatible origins.
     92..395     +  enhancer       CMV enhancer: human cytomegalovirus immediate early enhancer
    396..599     +  promoter       CMV promoter: human cytomegalovirus (CMV) immediate early promoter
    631..1920    +  CDS            KRT18: K1C18_HUMAN - Also known as CYK18. Experimental evidence at protein level: Swiss-Prot protein existence level 1. Involved in the uptake of thrombin-antithrombin complexes by hepatic cells (By similarity). When phosphorylated, plays a role in filament reorganization. Involved in the delivery of mutated CFTR to the plasma membrane. Together with KRT8, is involved in interleukin-6 (IL-6)-mediated barrier protection. From Homo sapiens (Human).
   1920..1958    +  misc_feature   MCS (fragment): multiple cloning site
   1972..2691    +  CDS            mGold: photostable derivative of mVenus (Lee et al., 2020) mammalian codon-optimized
   2707..2790    +  CDS            large T antigen (fragment): large T antigen from SV40 (simian virus 40)
   2813..2934    +  polyA_signal   SV40 poly(A) signal: SV40 polyadenylation signal
   2968..3396    -  rep_origin     f1 ori (sequence partly withheld): f1 bacteriophage origin of replication; arrow indicates direction of (+) strand synthesis
   3423..3527    +  promoter       AmpR promoter: bla
   3529..3886    +  promoter       SV40 promoter: SV40 enhancer and early promoter
   3921..4715    +  CDS            NeoR/KanR: aminoglycoside phosphotransferase from Tn5; aph(3')-II (or nptII); confers resistance to neomycin, kanamycin, and G418 (Geneticin®)
   4736..4888    +  CDS            ble (fragment): BLE_KLEPN - Experimental evidence at protein level: Swiss-Prot protein existence level 1. Binding protein with a strong affinity to the bleomycin family of antibiotics. Binds to CL990; an antimitotic-antibiotic compound. From Klebsiella pneumoniae.
   4947..4994    +  polyA_signal   HSV TK poly(A) signal: herpes simplex virus thymidine kinase polyadenylation signal (Cole and Stacy, 1985)
   5085..5101    -  polyA_signal   bGH poly(A) signal (fragment): bovine growth hormone polyadenylation signal
   5323..5911    +  rep_origin     ori: high-copy-number ColE1/pMB1/pBR322/pUC origin of replication
