[The description below was written by a language model from this plasmid's Addgene catalogue record and pLannotate feature annotations shown in this document.]
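Description:
pCMV-mGold2t-Keratin-N-17 is a mammalian expression plasmid for labelling keratin intermediate filaments with a yellow fluorescent protein. It has the layout of the classic N1-type fluorescent protein fusion vectors. The CMV immediate early enhancer and promoter drive a human KRT18 (keratin 18) coding sequence. This is joined through a short linker derived from multiple cloning site remnants to a downstream fluorescent protein and terminated by an SV40 polyadenylation signal. The fluorescent protein therefore sits at the C-terminus of keratin 18, and the record notes a V282L mutation in the insert.

The automated annotation identifies the fluorophore as mGold, a photostable mVenus derivative, which is consistent with a variant from that lineage. The catalogue is not fully consistent on which variant it is: the plasmid name and purpose say mGold2t, whereas the tag field lists mGold2s. The listed backbone size also equals the full sequenced length of 5,994 bp, so it appears to describe the whole plasmid rather than the empty vector.

The plasmid is propagated in E. coli at high copy from a ColE1/pUC-type origin and is selected with kanamycin. The Tn5 NeoR/KanR gene sits behind tandem bacterial (bla) and SV40 early promoters and is followed by an HSV TK polyadenylation signal. This arrangement means the same marker can in principle also confer G418 resistance in mammalian cells. An f1 origin is also present. Several short annotated fragments (RSF ori, large T antigen, ble, bGH poly(A)) are most likely backbone remnants or partial matches rather than functional elements.

The stated use is visualising keratin in mammalian cells. The associated publication describes bright, photostable yellow fluorescent proteins for extended imaging.
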