Addgene plasmid #231775: pCMV-mGold2t-Keratin-N-17
Purpose: Visualization of Keratin in mammalian cells using mGold2t
Depositing lab: Francois St-Pierre. Depositing organization: Baylor College of Medicine. Publication: Bright and photostable yellow fluorescent proteins for extended imaging. Lee J, Lai S, Yang S, Zhao S, Blanco FA, Lyons AC, Merino-Urteaga R, Ahrens JF, Nguyen NA, Liu H, Liu Z, Lambert GG, Shaner NC, Chen L, Tolias KF, Zhang J, Ha T, St-Pierre F. Nat Commun. 2025 Apr 4;16(1):3241. doi: 10.1038/s41467-025-58223-5. PubMed 40185748.
Backbone
  Vector backbone: pCMV
  Backbone size w/o insert (bp): 5994
  Vector type: Mammalian Expression
Growth in bacteria
  Bacterial resistance: Kanamycin, 50 μg/mL
  Growth temperature: 37°C
  Growth strain: DH5alpha
  Copy number: High Copy
Gene/Insert
  Gene/Insert name: mGold2t-Keratin-N-17
  Species: H. sapiens (human)
  Mutation: V282L
  Entrez Gene: KRT18 (a.k.a. CK-18, CYK18, K18)
  Promoter: CMV
  Tag / fusion protein: mGold2s (C terminal on insert)
  Cloning method: Unknown
  Sequencing primers: 5′ CMV-F; 3′ SV40pA-R
Terms and licenses: Academic/Nonprofit Terms; Industry Terms: Not Available to Industry
How to cite: pCMV-mGold2t-Keratin-N-17 was a gift from Francois St-Pierre (Addgene plasmid # 231775 ; http://n2t.net/addgene:231775 ; RRID:Addgene_231775)
